>Addgene plasmid #26398 | pF152 pcDNA3.1(+)SOD1A4V | depositor partial sequence | sequence record 12446 | Author sequence
AATTCCATGGCGACGAAGGTTGTGTGCGTGCTGAAGGGCGACGGCCCAGTGCAGGGCATCATCAATTTCG
AGCAGAAGGAAAGTAATGGACCAGTGAAGGTGTGGGGAAGCATTAAAGGACTGACTGAAGGCCTGCATGG
ATTCCATGTTCATGAGTTTGGAGATAATACAGCAGGCTGTACCAGTGCAGGTCCTCACTTTAATCCTCTA
TCCAGAAAACACGGTGGGCCAAAGGATGAAGAGAGGCATGTTGGAGACTTGGGCAATGTGACTGCTGACA
AAGATGGTGTGGCCGATGTGTCTATTGAAGATTCTGTGATCTCACTCTCAGGAGACCATTGCATCATTGG
CCGCACACTGGTGGTCCATGAAAAAGCAGATGACTTGGGCAAAGGTGGAAATGAAGAAAGTACAAAGACA
GGAAACGCTGGAAGTCGTTTGGCTTGTGGTGTAATTGGGATCGCCCAATAACGC
