>Addgene plasmid #26398 | pF152 pcDNA3.1(+)SOD1A4V | addgene partial sequence | sequence record 32593 | 26398 with CMV-F
AGCTCTCTGGCTAACTAGAGAACCCACTGCTTACTGGCTTATCGAAATTAATACGACTCACTATAGGGAG
ACCCAAGCTGGCTAGCGTTTAAACTTAAGCTTGGTACCGAGCTCGGATCCACTAGTCCAGTGTGGTGGAA
TTCCATGGCGACGAAGGTTGTGTGCGTGCTGAAGGGCGACGGCCCAGTGCAGGGCATCATCAATTTCGAG
CAGAAGGAAAGTAATGGACCAGTGAAGGTGTGGGGAAGCATTAAAGGACTGACTGAAGGCCTGCATGGAT
TCCATGTTCATGAGTTTGGAGATAATACAGCAGGCTGTACCAGTGCAGGTCCTCACTTTAATCCTCTATC
CAGAAAACACGGTGGGCCAAAGGATGAAGAGAGGCATGTTGGAGACTTGGGCAATGTGACTGCTGACAAA
GATGGTGTGGCCGATGTGTCTATTGAAGATTCTGTGATCTCACTCTCAGGAGACCATTGCATCATTGGCC
GCACACTGGTGGTCCATGAAAAAGCAGATGACTTGGGCAAAGGTGGAAATGAAGAAAGTACAAAGACAGG
AAACGCTGGAAGTCGTTTGGCTTGTGGTGTAATTGGGATCGCCCAATAACGCTCGAGTCTAGAGGGCCCG
TTTAAACCCGCTGATCAGCCTCGACTGTGCCTTCTAGTTGCCAGCCATCTGTTGTTTGCCCCTCCCCCGT
GCCTTCCTTGACCCTGGAAGGTGCCACTCCCACTGTCCTTTCCTAATAAAATGAGGAAATTGCATCGCAT
TGTCTGAGTAGGTGTCATTCTATTCTGGGGGGTGGGGTGGGGCAGGACAGCAAGGGGGAGGATTGGGAAG
ACAATAGCA
