[The description below was written by a language model from this plasmid's Addgene catalogue record.]
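Description:
pF152 pcDNA3.1(+)SOD1A4V is a mammalian expression plasmid built on the commercial pcDNA3.1(+) backbone (about 5.4 kb without insert). It is maintained in E. coli as a high-copy plasmid under ampicillin selection, and it carries a neomycin resistance marker so that transfected mammalian cells can be selected with G418, allowing stable as well as transient expression. No feature table accompanies the record. The listed CMV-forward and BGH-reverse sequencing primers fit the standard pcDNA3.1 arrangement, in which the insert lies between the CMV immediate-early promoter and the bovine growth hormone polyadenylation signal.

The insert is the complete human SOD1 (Cu/Zn superoxide dismutase 1) cDNA, about 0.47 kb, carrying the A4V substitution, a mutation associated with familial amyotrophic lateral sclerosis. According to the depositor's notes, the cDNA came from an earlier human SOD1 clone and was first subcloned into pET28. Site-directed mutagenesis then altered a single base in codon 4 to convert alanine to valine. The full coding sequence was PCR-amplified with flanking EcoRI and XhoI sites and ligated into the corresponding sites of pcDNA3.1(+); both sites remain intact. The record lists no epitope tag or fluorescent fusion, so the construct appears to express untagged mutant SOD1.

The associated publication examined how a GFP tag changes the properties of SOD1. In that context, this plasmid likely serves as an untagged A4V mutant for comparison with tagged versions in cell-based ALS studies.
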