Addgene plasmid #26398: pF152 pcDNA3.1(+)SOD1A4V
Depositing lab: Elizabeth Fisher. Depositing organization: Medical Research Council, South Africa. Publication: Modification of superoxide dismutase 1 (SOD1) properties by a GFP tag--implications for research into amyotrophic lateral sclerosis (ALS). Stevens JC, Chia R, Hendriks WT, Bros-Facer V, van Minnen J, Martin JE, Jackson GS, Greensmith L, Schiavo G, Fisher EM. PLoS One. 2010 . 5(3):e9541. 10.1371/journal.pone.0009541 PubMed 20221404.
Backbone
  Vector backbone: pcDNA3.1 (+)
  Backbone manufacturer: Invitrogen
  Backbone size w/o insert (bp): 5400
  Vector type: Mammalian Expression
  Selectable markers: Neomycin (select with G418)
Growth in bacteria
  Bacterial resistance: Ampicillin, 100 μg/mL
  Growth temperature: 37°C
  Growth strain: DH5alpha
  Copy number: High Copy
Gene/Insert
  Gene/Insert name: SOD1
  Species: H. sapiens (human)
  Insert size (bp): 470
  Mutation: A4V
  Entrez Gene: SOD1 (a.k.a. ALS, ALS1, HEL-S-44, IPOA, SOD, STAHP, hSod1, homodimer)
  Cloning method: Restriction Enzyme; 5′ cloning site EcoRI (not destroyed); 3′ cloning site XhoI (not destroyed)
  Sequencing primers: 5′ CMV-F; 3′ BGH-rev
Resource information
  A portion of this plasmid was derived from a plasmid made by: human cDNA insert from cDNA clone cSOD1 from Professor Yoram Groner as described in Lieman-Hurwitzet al., 1982 and Sherman et al 1983.
Terms and licenses: Academic/Nonprofit Terms; Industry Terms: Not Available to Industry
Depositor comments: The complete cDNA insert was subcloned into the vector pET28. Site directed mutagenesis changed wildtype DNA sequence for codon 4 of the cDNA from GCC to GTC, resulting in the A4V mutation in the protein and then a PCR amplified the complete cDNA with EcoRI and XhoI sites on the 5’ and 3’ end respectively. This EcoRI-Xho1 0.47kb fragment was cloned into the respective EcoRI and XhoI sites of pcDNA3.1(+).
How to cite: pF152 pcDNA3.1(+)SOD1A4V was a gift from Elizabeth Fisher (Addgene plasmid # 26398 ; http://n2t.net/addgene:26398 ; RRID:Addgene_26398)
